>Addgene plasmid #193233 | Lenti-sgRos1#1/Cre | addgene full sequence | sequence record 379548 | Addgene NGS Result
GACATTGATTATTGACTAGTTATTAATAGTAATCAATTACGGGGTCATTAGTTCATAGCCCATATATGGA
GTTCCGCGTTACATAACTTACGGTAAATGGCCCGCCTGGCTGACCGCCCAACGACCCCCGCCCATTGACG
TCAATAATGACGTATGTTCCCATAGTAACGCCAATAGGGACTTTCCATTGACGTCAATGGGTGGAGTATT
TACGGTAAACTGCCCACTTGGCAGTACATCAAGTGTATCATATGCCAAGTACGCCCCCTATTGACGTCAA
TGACGGTAAATGGCCCGCCTGGCATTATGCCCAGTACATGACCTTATGGGACTTTCCTACTTGGCAGTAC
ATCTACGTATTAGTCATCGCTATTACCATGGTGATGCGGTTTTGGCAGTACATCAATGGGCGTGGATAGC
GGTTTGACTCACGGGGATTTCCAAGTCTCCACCCCATTGACGTCAATGGGAGTTTGTTTTGGCACCAAAA
TCAACGGGACTTTCCAAAATGTCGTAACAACTCCGCCCCATTGACGCAAATGGGCGGTAGGCGTGTACGG
TGGGAGGTCTATATAAGCAGCGCGTTTTGCCTGTACTGGGTCTCTCTGGTTAGACCAGATCTGAGCCTGG
GAGCTCTCTGGCTAACTAGGGAACCCACTGCTTAAGCCTCAATAAAGCTTGCCTTGAGTGCTTCAAGTAG
TGTGTGCCCGTCTGTTGTGTGACTCTGGTAACTAGAGATCCCTCAGACCCTTTTAGTCAGTGTGGAAAAT
CTCTAGCAGTGGCGCCCGAACAGGGACTTGAAAGCGAAAGGGAAACCAGAGGAGCTCTCTCGACGCAGGA
CTCGGCTTGCTGAAGCGCGCACGGCAAGAGGCGAGGGGCGGCGACTGGTGAGTACGCCAAAAATTTTGAC
TAGCGGAGGCTAGAAGGAGAGAGATGGGTGCGAGAGCGTCAGTATTAAGCGGGGGAGAATTAGATCGCGA
TGGGAAAAAATTCGGTTAAGGCCAGGGGGAAAGAAAAAATATAAATTAAAACATATAGTATGGGCAAGCA
GGGAGCTAGAACGATTCGCAGTTAATCCTGGCCTGTTAGAAACATCAGAAGGCTGTAGACAAATACTGGG
ACAGCTACAACCATCCCTTCAGACAGGATCAGAAGAACTTAGATCATTATATAATACAGTAGCAACCCTC
TATTGTGTGCATCAAAGGATAGAGATAAAAGACACCAAGGAAGCTTTAGACAAGATAGAGGAAGAGCAAA
ACAAAAGTAAGACCACCGCACAGCAAGCGGCCGGCCGCTGATCTTCAGACCTGGAGGAGGAGATATGAGG
GACAATTGGAGAAGTGAATTATATAAATATAAAGTAGTAAAAATTGAACCATTAGGAGTAGCACCCACCA
AGGCAAAGAGAAGAGTGGTGCAGAGAGAAAAAAGAGCAGTGGGAATAGGAGCTTTGTTCCTTGGGTTCTT
GGGAGCAGCAGGAAGCACTATGGGCGCAGCGTCAATGACGCTGACGGTACAGGCCAGACAATTATTGTCT
GGTATAGTGCAGCAGCAGAACAATTTGCTGAGGGCTATTGAGGCGCAACAGCATCTGTTGCAACTCACAG
TCTGGGGCATCAAGCAGCTCCAGGCAAGAATCCTGGCTGTGGAAAGATACCTAAAGGATCAACAGCTCCT
GGGGATTTGGGGTTGCTCTGGAAAACTCATTTGCACCACTGCTGTGCCTTGGAATGCTAGTTGGAGTAAT
AAATCTCTGGAACAGATTTGGAATCACACGACCTGGATGGAGTGGGACAGAGAAATTAACAATTACACAA
GCTTAATACACTCCTTAATTGAAGAATCGCAAAACCAGCAAGAAAAGAATGAACAAGAATTATTGGAATT
AGATAAATGGGCAAGTTTGTGGAATTGGTTTAACATAACAAATTGGCTGTGGTATATAAAATTATTCATA
ATGATAGTAGGAGGCTTGGTAGGTTTAAGAATAGTTTTTGCTGTACTTTCTATAGTGAATAGAGTTAGGC
AGGGATATTCACCATTATCGTTTCAGACCCACCTCCCAACCCCGAGGGGACCCGACAGGCCCGAAGGAAT
AGAAGAAGAAGGTGGAGAGAGAGACAGAGACAGATCCATTCGATTAGTGAACGGATCGGCACTGCGTGCG
CCAATTCTGCAGACAAATGGCAGTATTCATCCACAATTTTAAAAGAAAAGGGGGGATTGGGGGGTACAGT
GCAGGGGAAAGAATAGTAGACATAATAGCAACAGACATACAAACTAAAGAATTACAAAAACAAATTACAA
AAATTCAAAATTTTCGGGTTTATTACAGGGACAGCAGAGATCCAGTTTGGTTAGTACCGGGCCCGCTCTA
GCCCTGCAGGAACTGTTTAAACTGTGAGGGCCTATTTCCCATGATTCCTTCATATTTGCATATACGATAC
AAGGCTGTTAGAGAGATAATTGGAATTAATTTGACTGTAAACACAAAGATATTAGTACAAAATACGTGAC
GTAGAAAGTAATAATTTCTTGGGTAGTTTGCAGTTTTAAAATTATGTTTTAAAATGGACTATCATATGCT
TACCGTAACTTGAAAGTATTTCGATTTCTTGGCTTTATATATCTTGTGGAAAGGACCAAACACCGTCCAA
GCTCTCATACACGGGTTTAAGAGCTATGCTGGAAACAGCATAGCAAGTTTAAATAAGGCTAGTCCGTTAT
CAACTTGAAAAAGTGGCACCGAGTCGGTGCTTTTTTGTTTGGCGCGCCTATGGCTTAATTAACATGGCGG
CCGCATTCTACCGGGTAGGGGAGGCGCTTTTCCCAAGGCAGTCTGGAGCATGCGCTTTAGCAGCCCCGCT
GGGCACTTGGCGCTACACAAGTGGCCTCTGGCCTCGCACACATTCCACATCCACCGGTAGGCGCCAACCG
GCTCCGTTCTTTGGTGGCCCCTTCGCGCCACCTTCTACTCCTCCCCTAGTCAGGAAGTTCCCCCCCGCCC
CGCAGCTCGCGTCGTGCAGGACGTGACAAATGGAAGTAGCACGTCTCACTAGTCTCGTGCAGATGGACAG
CACCGCTGAGCAATGGAAGCGGGTAGGCCTTTGGGGCAGCGGCCAATAGCAGCTTTGCTCCTTCGCTTTC
TGGGCTCAGAGGCTGGGAAGGGGTGGGTCCGGGGGCGGGCTCAGGGGCGGGCTCAGGGGCGGGGCGGGCG
CCCGAAGGTCCTCCGGAGGCCCGGCATTCTGCACGCTTCAAAAGCGCACGTCTGCCGCGCTGTTCTCCTC
TTCCTCATCTCCGGGACCCGGGATGCCCAAGAAGAAGAGGAAGGTGTCCAATTTACTGACCGTACACCAA
AATTTGCCTGCATTACCGGTCGATGCAACGAGTGATGAGGTTCGCAAGAACCTGATGGACATGTTCAGGG
ATCGCCAGGCGTTTTCTGAGCATACCTGGAAAATGCTTCTGTCCGTTTGCCGGTCGTGGGCGGCATGGTG
CAAGTTGAATAACCGGAAATGGTTTCCCGCAGAACCTGAAGATGTTCGCGATTATCTTCTATATCTTCAG
GCGCGCGGTCTGGCAGTAAAAACTATCCAGCAACATTTGGGCCAGCTAAACATGCTTCATCGTCGGTCCG
GGCTGCCACGACCAAGTGACAGCAATGCTGTTTCACTGGTTATGCGGCGGATCCGAAAAGAAAACGTTGA
TGCCGGTGAACGTGCAAAACAGGCTCTAGCGTTCGAACGCACTGATTTCGACCAGGTTCGTTCACTCATG
GAAAATAGCGATCGCTGCCAGGATATACGTAATCTGGCATTTCTGGGGATTGCTTATAACACCCTGTTAC
GTATAGCCGAAATTGCCAGGATCAGGGTTAAAGATATCTCACGTACTGACGGTGGGAGAATGTTAATCCA
TATTGGCAGAACGAAAACGCTGGTTAGCACCGCAGGTGTAGAGAAGGCACTTAGCCTGGGGGTAACTAAA
CTGGTCGAGCGATGGATTTCCGTCTCTGGTGTAGCTGATGATCCGAATAACTACCTGTTTTGCCGGGTCA
GAAAAAATGGTGTTGCCGCGCCATCTGCCACCAGCCAGCTATCAACTCGCGCCCTGGAAGGGATTTTTGA
AGCAACTCATCGATTGATTTACGGCGCTAAGGATGACTCTGGTCAGAGATACCTGGCCTGGTCTGGACAC
AGTGCCCGTGTCGGAGCCGCGCGAGATATGGCCCGCGCTGGAGTTTCAATACCGGAGATCATGCAAGCTG
GTGGCTGGACCAATGTAAATATTGTCATGAACTATATCCGTAACCTGGATAGTGAAACAGGGGCAATGGT
GCGCCTGCTGGAAGATGGCGATTAGCCATGTTTAAGGGTTCCGGTTCCACTAGGTACAATTCGATATCAA
GCTTATCGATAATCAACCTCTGGATTACAAAATTTGTGAAAGATTGACTGGTATTCTTAACTATGTTGCT
CCTTTTACGCTATGTGGATACGCTGCTTTAATGCCTTTGTATCATGCTATTGCTTCCCGTATGGCTTTCA
TTTTCTCCTCCTTGTATAAATCCTGGTTGCTGTCTCTTTATGAGGAGTTGTGGCCCGTTGTCAGGCAACG
TGGCGTGGTGTGCACTGTGTTTGCTGACGCAACCCCCACTGGTTGGGGCATTGCCACCACCTGTCAGCTC
CTTTCCGGGACTTTCGCTTTCCCCCTCCCTATTGCCACGGCGGAACTCATCGCCGCCTGCCTTGCCCGCT
GCTGGACAGGGGCTCGGCTGTTGGGCACTGACAATTCCGTGGTGTTGTCGGGGAAATCATCGTCCTTTCC
TTGGCTGCTCGCCTGTGTTGCCACCTGGATTCTGCGCGGGACGTCCTTCTGCTACGTCCCTTCGGCCCTC
AATCCAGCGGACCTTCCTTCCCGCGGCCTGCTGCCGGCTCTGCGGCCTCTTCCGCGTCTTCGCCTTCGCC
CTCAGACGAGTCGGATCTCCCTTTGGGCCGCCTCCCCGCATCGATACCGTCGACCTCGATCGAGACCTAG
AAAAACATGGAGCAATCACAAGTAGCAATACAGCAGCTACCAATGCTGATTGTGCCTGGCTAGAAGCACA
AGAGGAGGAGGAGGTGGGTTTTCCAGTCACACCTCAGGTACCTTTAAGACCAATGACTTACAAGGCAGCT
GTAGATCTTAGCCACTTTTTAAAAGAAAAGGGGGGACTGGAAGGGCTAATTCACTCCCAACGAAGACAAG
ATATCCTTGATCTGTGGATCTACCACACACAAGGCTACTTCCCTGATTGGCAGAACTACACACCAGGGCC
AGGGATCAGATATCCACTGACCTTTGGATGGTGCTACAAGCTAGTACCAGTTGAGCAAGAGAAGGTAGAA
GAAGCCAATGAAGGAGAGAACACCCGCTTGTTACACCCTGTGAGCCTGCATGGGATGGATGACCCGGAGA
GAGAAGTATTAGAGTGGAGGTTTGACAGCCGCCTAGCATTTCATCACATGGCCCGAGAGCTGCATCCGGA
CTGTACTGGGTCTCTCTGGTTAGACCAGATCTGAGCCTGGGAGCTCTCTGGCTAACTAGGGAACCCACTG
CTTAAGCCTCAATAAAGCTTGCCTTGAGTGCTTCAAGTAGTGTGTGCCCGTCTGTTGTGTGACTCTGGTA
ACTAGAGATCCCTCAGACCCTTTTAGTCAGTGTGGAAAATCTCTAGCAGCATGTGAGCAAAAGGCCAGCA
AAAGGCCAGGAACCGTAAAAAGGCCGCGTTGCTGGCGTTTTTCCATAGGCTCCGCCCCCCTGACGAGCAT
CACAAAAATCGACGCTCAAGTCAGAGGTGGCGAAACCCGACAGGACTATAAAGATACCAGGCGTTTCCCC
CTGGAAGCTCCCTCGTGCGCTCTCCTGTTCCGACCCTGCCGCTTACCGGATACCTGTCCGCCTTTCTCCC
TTCGGGAAGCGTGGCGCTTTCTCATAGCTCACGCTGTAGGTATCTCAGTTCGGTGTAGGTCGTTCGCTCC
AAGCTGGGCTGTGTGCACGAACCCCCCGTTCAGCCCGACCGCTGCGCCTTATCCGGTAACTATCGTCTTG
AGTCCAACCCGGTAAGACACGACTTATCGCCACTGGCAGCAGCCACTGGTAACAGGATTAGCAGAGCGAG
GTATGTAGGCGGTGCTACAGAGTTCTTGAAGTGGTGGCCTAACTACGGCTACACTAGAAGAACAGTATTT
GGTATCTGCGCTCTGCTGAAGCCAGTTACCTTCGGAAAAAGAGTTGGTAGCTCTTGATCCGGCAAACAAA
CCACCGCTGGTAGCGGTGGTTTTTTTGTTTGCAAGCAGCAGATTACGCGCAGAAAAAAAGGATCTCAAGA
AGATCCTTTGATCTTTTCTACGGGGTCTGACGCTCAGTGGAACGAAAACTCACGTTAAGGGATTTTGGTC
ATGAGATTATCAAAAAGGATCTTCACCTAGATCCTTTTAAATTAAAAATGAAGTTTTAAATCAATCTAAA
GTATATATGAGTAAACTTGGTCTGACAGTTACCAATGCTTAATCAGTGAGGCACCTATCTCAGCGATCTG
TCTATTTCGTTCATCCATAGTTGCCTGACTCCCCGTCGTGTAGATAACTACGATACGGGAGGGCTTACCA
TCTGGCCCCAGTGCTGCAATGATACCGCGAGACCCACGCTCACCGGCTCCAGATTTATCAGCAATAAACC
AGCCAGCCGGAAGGGCCGAGCGCAGAAGTGGTCCTGCAACTTTATCCGCCTCCATCCAGTCTATTAATTG
TTGCCGGGAAGCTAGAGTAAGTAGTTCGCCAGTTAATAGTTTGCGCAACGTTGTTGCCATTGCTACAGGC
ATCGTGGTGTCACGCTCGTCGTTTGGTATGGCTTCATTCAGCTCCGGTTCCCAACGATCAAGGCGAGTTA
CATGATCCCCCATGTTGTGCAAAAAAGCGGTTAGCTCCTTCGGTCCTCCGATCGTTGTCAGAAGTAAGTT
GGCCGCAGTGTTATCACTCATGGTTATGGCAGCACTGCATAATTCTCTTACTGTCATGCCATCCGTAAGA
TGCTTTTCTGTGACTGGTGAGTACTCAACCAAGTCATTCTGAGAATAGTGTATGCGGCGACCGAGTTGCT
CTTGCCCGGCGTCAATACGGGATAATACCGCGCCACATAGCAGAACTTTAAAAGTGCTCATCATTGGAAA
ACGTTCTTCGGGGCGAAAACTCTCAAGGATCTTACCGCTGTTGAGATCCAGTTCGATGTAACCCACTCGT
GCACCCAACTGATCTTCAGCATCTTTTACTTTCACCAGCGTTTCTGGGTGAGCAAAAACAGGAAGGCAAA
ATGCCGCAAAAAAGGGAATAAGGGCGACACGGAAATGTTGAATACTCATACTCTTCCTTTTTCAATATTA
TTGAAGCATTTATCAGGGTTATTGTCTCATGAGCGGATACATATTTGAATGTATTTAGAAAAATAAACAA
ATAGGGGTTCCGCGCACATTTCCCCGAAAAGTGCCACCTGACGTCGACGGATCGGGAGATCTCCCGATCC
CCTATGGTGCACTCTCAGTACAATCTGCTCTGATGCCGCATAGTTAAGCCAGTATCTGCTCCCTGCTTGT
GTGTTGGAGGTCGCTGAGTAGTGCGCGAGCAAAATTTAAGCTACAACAAGGCAAGGCTTGACCGACAATT
GCATGAAGAATCTGCTTAGGGTTAGGCGTTTTGCGCTGCTTCGCGATGTACGGGCCAGATATACGCGTT
Features (pLannotate 1.2.2; 21 found; start..end, strand, type, name):
      1..380     +  enhancer       CMV enhancer: human cytomegalovirus immediate early enhancer
    381..580     +  promoter       CMV promoter: human cytomegalovirus (CMV) immediate early promoter
    598..778     +  LTR            5' LTR (truncated): truncated 5' long terminal repeat (LTR) from HIV-1
    825..950     +  misc_feature   HIV-1 Ψ: packaging signal of human immunodeficiency virus type 1
    934..1272    +  CDS            HIV-1 gag (fragment): gag protein from human immunodeficiency virus 1; gag
   1447..1680    +  misc_feature   RRE: The Rev response element (RRE) of HIV-1 allows for Rev-dependent mRNA export from the nucleus to the cytoplasm.
   2057..2157    +  CDS            Rev (fragment): human immunodeficiency virus 1 (HIV-1) Rev protein; rev; enhances nuclear export of unspliced and incompletely spliced viral mRNAs
   2207..2324    +  misc_feature   cPPT/CTS: central polypurine tract and central termination sequence of HIV-1
   2406..2646    +  promoter       U6 promoter: RNA polymerase III promoter for human U6 snRNA
   2693..2760    +  misc_RNA       tracrRNA (fragment): trans-activating CRISPR RNA for the Streptococcus pyogenes CRISPR/Cas9 system
   2813..3305    +  promoter       PGK promoter: mouse phosphoglycerate kinase 1 promoter
   3335..4365    +  CDS            Cre (fragment): site-specific recombinase Cre is a site-specific recombinase from bacteriophage P1. Recombination occurs at loxP sequences.
   4398..4421    +  misc_feature   MCS (fragment): pBluescript multiple cloning site
   4421..5009    +  misc_feature   WPRE: woodchuck hepatitis virus posttranscriptional regulatory element
   5010..5029    +  misc_feature   MCS (fragment): pBluescript multiple cloning site
   5031..5531    +  CDS            nef (fragment): NEF_HV1LA - Experimental evidence at protein level: Swiss-Prot protein existence level 1. Extracellular Nef protein targets CD4(+) T-lymphocytes for apoptosis by interacting with CXCR4 surface receptors. From Human immunodeficiency virus type 1 group M subtype B (isolate Lai) (HIV-1).
   5538..5718    +  LTR            5' LTR (truncated): truncated 5' long terminal repeat (LTR) from HIV-1
   5780..6368    -  rep_origin     ori: high-copy-number ColE1/pMB1/pBR322/pUC origin of replication
   6539..7399    -  CDS            AmpR: β-lactamase; bla; confers resistance to ampicillin, carbenicillin, and related antibiotics
   7400..7504    -  promoter       AmpR promoter: bla
   7563..7615    -  misc_feature   bom (fragment): basis of mobility region from pBR322
