[The description below was written by a language model from this plasmid's Addgene catalogue record and pLannotate feature annotations shown in this document.]
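Description:
Lenti-sgRos1#1/Cre is a 7.8 kb HIV-1-based lentiviral transfer plasmid built on the pLL3.3 backbone. It delivers two things at once: a CRISPR guide RNA against the mouse Ros1 gene and Cre recombinase. In bacteria it replicates from a high-copy ColE1/pUC-type origin and is selected with ampicillin through the β-lactamase gene. A fragment of the pBR322 bom region is also annotated.

The viral genome is transcribed in packaging cells from a CMV enhancer/promoter fused to a truncated 5' LTR. This chimeric arrangement typically makes genomic RNA production Tat-independent. Downstream lie the Ψ packaging signal with a partial gag sequence, the Rev response element for nuclear export of the unspliced RNA, and the cPPT/CTS, which aids nuclear import of the reverse-transcribed genome.

The payload contains two independent expression units. A human U6 RNA polymerase III promoter drives the 20-nt Ros1 spacer joined to the S. pyogenes sgRNA scaffold, which is annotated as a tracrRNA fragment. A mouse PGK promoter drives Cre, followed by a WPRE to enhance transcript stability and expression. The cassette ends with residual nef sequence and a second truncated LTR.

The plasmid does not encode Cas9, so editing requires a Cas9 source in the target cells. One plausible design is for Cre to recombine floxed alleles in the host, possibly including a Cre-dependent Cas9 allele, while the sgRNA directs disruption of Ros1 in the same transduced cells, although the record does not describe the host genotype. The associated publication describes a multiplexed in vivo approach to identify driver genes in small cell lung cancer, which is consistent with use in mouse tumour models.
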