Addgene plasmid #193233: Lenti-sgRos1#1/Cre
Purpose: Lentiviral vector expressing Cre recombinase (driven by mPGK promoter) and an sgRNA against the mouse Ros1 gene
Depositing lab: Julien Sage. Depositing organization: Stanford University. Publication: A multiplexed in vivo approach to identify driver genes in small cell lung cancer. Lee MC, Cai H, Murray CW, Li C, Shue YT, Andrejka L, He AL, Holzem AME, Drainas AP, Ko JH, Coles GL, Kong C, Zhu S, Zhu C, Wang J, van de Rijn M, Petrov DA, Winslow MM, Sage J. Cell Rep. 2023 Jan 13;42(1):111990. doi: 10.1016/j.celrep.2023.111990. PubMed 36640300.
Backbone
  Vector backbone: pLL3.3
  Vector type: Mammalian Expression, Lentiviral, CRISPR
Growth in bacteria
  Bacterial resistance: Ampicillin, 100 μg/mL
  Growth temperature: 37°C
  Growth strain: NEB Stable
  Copy number: High Copy
Gene/Insert
  Gene/Insert name: sgRos1#1
  gRNA/shRNA sequence: GTCCAAGCTCTCATACACGG
  Species: M. musculus (mouse)
  Insert size (bp): 20
  Entrez Gene: Ros1 (a.k.a. Ros-1, c-ros)
  Promoter: U6
  Cloning method: Restriction Enzyme; 5′ cloning site Unknown (unknown if destroyed); 3′ cloning site Unknown (unknown if destroyed)
Terms and licenses: Academic/Nonprofit Terms; Industry Terms: Not Available to Industry
Depositor comments: Please visit https://www.biorxiv.org/content/10.1101/2022.03.28.485708v1 for bioRxiv preprint.
How to cite: Lenti-sgRos1#1/Cre was a gift from Julien Sage (Addgene plasmid # 193233 ; http://n2t.net/addgene:193233 ; RRID:Addgene_193233)
